Addgene plasmid #123107: pDEST-CMV 3xFLAG-LC3B-GFP
Purpose: Expresses 3xFLAG-LC3B-EGFP in mammalian cells, for monitoring ATG4 activity towards LC3B
Depositing lab: Robin Ketteler. Depositing organization: University College London. Publication: Redundancy of human ATG4 protease isoforms in autophagy and LC3/GABARAP processing revealed in cells. Agrotis A, Pengo N, Burden JJ, Ketteler R. Autophagy. 2019 Jan 21. doi: 10.1080/15548627.2019.1569925. PubMed 30661429.
Backbone
  Vector backbone: pDEST-CMV-3xFLAG-gateway-EGFP
  Backbone size w/o insert (bp): 6111
  Vector type: Mammalian Expression
  Selectable markers: Neomycin (select with G418)
Growth in bacteria
  Bacterial resistance: Ampicillin, 100 μg/mL
  Growth temperature: 37°C
  Growth strain: DH5alpha
  Copy number: High Copy
Gene/Insert
  Gene/Insert name: Microtubule-associated proteins 1A/1B light chain 3B
  Species: H. sapiens (human)
  Insert size (bp): 378
  GenBank ID: NM_022818.4
  Entrez Gene: MAP1LC3B (a.k.a. ATG8F, LC3B, MAP1A/1BLC3, MAP1LC3B-a)
  Promoter: CMV
  Tag / fusion protein: 3xFLAG (N terminal on backbone); EGFP (C terminal on backbone)
  Cloning method: Gateway Cloning
  Sequencing primers: 5′ CMVF_pCDNA3; 3′ EGFP Nrev
Terms and licenses: Academic/Nonprofit Terms; Industry Terms: Not Available to Industry
How to cite: pDEST-CMV 3xFLAG-LC3B-GFP was a gift from Robin Ketteler (Addgene plasmid # 123107 ; http://n2t.net/addgene:123107 ; RRID:Addgene_123107)
