[The description below was written by a language model from this plasmid's Addgene catalogue record and pLannotate feature annotations shown in this document.]
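Description:
pDEST-CMV 3xFLAG-LC3B-GFP is a mammalian expression plasmid of about 6.5 kb, made by Gateway recombination of the human MAP1LC3B (LC3B) coding sequence into the pDEST-CMV-3xFLAG-gateway-EGFP destination backbone. It is maintained in E. coli through a high-copy ColE1/pUC-type origin and an ampicillin resistance (β-lactamase) gene under its own promoter. It also carries an f1 phage origin and residual lac promoter/operator and lacI fragments that play no evident role in the construct's function. For stable selection in mammalian cells, an SV40 early promoter drives the neo (aminoglycoside phosphotransferase) gene, followed by an SV40 polyadenylation signal, which allows G418 selection.

The expression cassette uses the human cytomegalovirus immediate-early enhancer and promoter and ends in the bovine growth hormone poly(A) signal. It encodes a single fusion protein: an N-terminal 3xFLAG epitope, then LC3B flanked by the attB1 and attB2 scars left by Gateway cloning, then a C-terminal EGFP. LC3B is a ubiquitin-like autophagy protein whose C-terminus is normally cleaved by ATG4 proteases before it is lipidated and attached to autophagosomal membranes. Placing EGFP after the LC3B C-terminus therefore turns the fusion into a cleavage reporter. The intact protein carries both tags, whereas ATG4 processing should separate a FLAG-tagged LC3B fragment from free EGFP, so each product can be followed through its own tag. According to the record, the plasmid is used to monitor ATG4 activity towards LC3B in mammalian cells, in work comparing the contributions of the human ATG4 isoforms to LC3/GABARAP processing.
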