Features (pLannotate 1.2.2; 22 found; start..end, strand, type, name):
     32..84      -  misc_feature   bom (fragment): basis of mobility region from pBR322
    239..618     +  enhancer       CMV enhancer: human cytomegalovirus immediate early enhancer
    619..822     +  promoter       CMV promoter: human cytomegalovirus (CMV) immediate early promoter
    859..924     +  CDS            3xFLAG: three tandem FLAG® epitope tags, followed by an enterokinase cleavage site
    928..952     +  protein_bind   attB1: mutant version of attB; recombination site for the Gateway® BP reaction BP Clonase™
    955..1329    +  CDS            MAP1LC3B: MLP3B_HUMAN - Also known as MAP1ALC3. Experimental evidence at protein level: Swiss-Prot protein existence level 1. Ubiquitin-like modifier involved in formation of autophagosomal vacuoles (autophagosomes). Plays a role in mitophagy which contributes to regulate mitochondrial quantity and quality by eliminating the mitochondria to a basal level to fulfill cellular energy requirements and preventing excess ROS production (PubMed:28017329). While LC3s are involved in elongation of the phagophore membrane, the GABARAP/GATE-16 subfamily is essential for a later stage in autophagosome maturation. P
   1331..1355    -  protein_bind   attB2: mutant version of attB; recombination site for the Gateway® BP reaction BP Clonase™
   1372..2091    +  CDS            EGFP: the original enhanced GFP (Yang et al., 1996) mammalian codon-optimized
   2124..2348    +  polyA_signal   bGH poly(A) signal: bovine growth hormone polyadenylation signal
   2352..2373    +  promoter       SV40 promoter (fragment): SV40 enhancer and early promoter
   2394..2822    +  rep_origin     f1 ori (sequence partly withheld): f1 bacteriophage origin of replication; arrow indicates direction of (+) strand synthesis
   2836..3165    +  promoter       SV40 promoter: SV40 enhancer and early promoter
   3232..4023    +  CDS            neo: KKA2_KLEPN - Also known as kan, nptII. Experimental evidence at protein level: Swiss-Prot protein existence level 1. Resistance to kanamycin, neomycin, paromomycin, ribostamycin, butirosin and gentamicin B. From Klebsiella pneumoniae.
   4047..4205    +  CDS            ble (fragment): BLE_KLEPN - Experimental evidence at protein level: Swiss-Prot protein existence level 1. Binding protein with a strong affinity to the bleomycin family of antibiotics. Binds to CL990; an antimitotic-antibiotic compound. From Klebsiella pneumoniae.
   4200..4321    +  polyA_signal   SV40 poly(A) signal: SV40 polyadenylation signal
   4394..4410    -  protein_bind   lac operator: The lac repressor binds to the lac operator to inhibit transcription in E. coli. This inhibition can be relieved by adding lactose or isopropyl-β-D-thiogalactopyranoside (IPTG). lac repressor encoded by lacI
   4418..4448    -  promoter       lac promoter: promoter for the E. coli lac operon
   4463..4484    -  protein_bind   CAP binding site: CAP binding activates transcription in the presence of cAMP. E. coli catabolite activator protein
   4497..4589    -  CDS            lacI (fragment): lac repressor; lacI; The lac repressor binds to the lac operator to inhibit transcription in E. coli. This inhibition can be relieved by adding lactose or isopropyl-β-D-thiogalactopyranoside (IPTG).
   4772..5360    -  rep_origin     ori: high-copy-number ColE1/pMB1/pBR322/pUC origin of replication
   5531..6391    -  CDS            AmpR: β-lactamase; bla; confers resistance to ampicillin, carbenicillin, and related antibiotics
   6392..6496    -  promoter       AmpR promoter: bla
>Addgene plasmid #123107 | pDEST-CMV 3xFLAG-LC3B-GFP | addgene full sequence | sequence record 244008 | Addgene NGS Result
CGTCGACGGATCGGGAGATCTCCCGATCCCCTATGGTGCACTCTCAGTACAATCTGCTCTGATGCCGCAT
AGTTAAGCCAGTATCTGCTCCCTGCTTGTGTGTTGGAGGTCGCTGAGTAGTGCGCGAGCAAAATTTAAGC
TACAACAAGGCAAGGCTTGACCGACAATTGCATGAAGAATCTGCTTAGGGTTAGGCGTTTTGCGCTGCTT
CGCGATGTACGGGCCAGATATACGCGTTGACATTGATTATTGACTAGTTATTAATAGTAATCAATTACGG
GGTCATTAGTTCATAGCCCATATATGGAGTTCCGCGTTACATAACTTACGGTAAATGGCCCGCCTGGCTG
ACCGCCCAACGACCCCCGCCCATTGACGTCAATAATGACGTATGTTCCCATAGTAACGCCAATAGGGACT
TTCCATTGACGTCAATGGGTGGAGTATTTACGGTAAACTGCCCACTTGGCAGTACATCAAGTGTATCATA
TGCCAAGTACGCCCCCTATTGACGTCAATGACGGTAAATGGCCCGCCTGGCATTATGCCCAGTACATGAC
CTTATGGGACTTTCCTACTTGGCAGTACATCTACGTATTAGTCATCGCTATTACCATGGTGATGCGGTTT
TGGCAGTACATCAATGGGCGTGGATAGCGGTTTGACTCACGGGGATTTCCAAGTCTCCACCCCATTGACG
TCAATGGGAGTTTGTTTTGGCACCAAAATCAACGGGACTTTCCAAAATGTCGTAACAACTCCGCCCCATT
GACGCAAATGGGCGGTAGGCGTGTACGGTGGGAGGTCTATATAAGCAGAGCTCGTTTAGTGAACCGTCAG
AATTGATCTGGTACCATGGACTACAAAGACCATGACGGTGATTATAAAGATCATGACATCGATTACAAGG
ATGACGATGACAAGCTTACAAGTTTGTACAAAAAAGCAGGCTTAATGCCGTCGGAGAAGACCTTCAAGCA
GCGGCGCACCTTCGAACAAAGAGTAGAAGATGTCCGACTTATTCGAGAGCAGCATCCAACCAAAATCCCG
GTGATAATAGAACGATACAAGGGTGAGAAGCAGCTTCCTGTTCTGGATAAAACAAAGTTCCTTGTACCTG
ACCATGTCAACATGAGTGAGCTCATCAAGATAATTAGAAGGCGCTTACAGCTCAATGCTAATCAGGCCTT
CTTCCTGTTGGTGAACGGACACAGCATGGTCAGCGTCTCCACACCAATCTCAGAGGTGTATGAGAGTGAG
AAAGATGAAGATGGATTCCTGTACATGGTCTATGCCTCCCAGGAGACGTTCGGGATGAAATTGTCAGTGT
ACCCAGCTTTCTTGTACAAAGTGGTTCGATCTAGACTCGAGATGGTGAGCAAGGGCGAGGAGCTGTTCAC
CGGGGTGGTGCCCATCCTGGTCGAGCTGGACGGCGACGTAAACGGCCACAAGTTCAGCGTGTCCGGCGAG
GGCGAGGGCGATGCCACCTACGGCAAGCTGACCCTGAAGTTCATCTGCACCACCGGCAAGCTGCCCGTGC
CCTGGCCCACCCTCGTGACCACCCTGACCTACGGCGTGCAGTGCTTCAGCCGCTACCCCGACCACATGAA
GCAGCACGACTTCTTCAAGTCCGCCATGCCCGAAGGCTACGTCCAGGAGCGCACCATCTTCTTCAAGGAC
GACGGCAACTACAAGACCCGCGCCGAGGTGAAGTTCGAGGGCGACACCCTGGTGAACCGCATCGAGCTGA
AGGGCATCGACTTCAAGGAGGACGGCAACATCCTGGGGCACAAGCTGGAGTACAACTACAACAGCCACAA
CGTCTATATCATGGCCGACAAGCAGAAGAACGGCATCAAGGTGAACTTCAAGATCCGCCACAACATCGAG
GACGGCAGCGTGCAGCTCGCCGACCACTACCAGCAGAACACCCCCATCGGCGACGGCCCCGTGCTGCTGC
CCGACAACCACTACCTGAGCACCCAGTCCGCCCTGAGCAAAGACCCCAACGAGAAGCGCGATCACATGGT
CCTGCTGGAGTTCGTGACCGCCGCCGGGATCACTCTCGGCATGGACGAGCTGTACAAGTAATTAATTAAG
ATAAACCCGCTGATCAGCCTCGACTGTGCCTTCTAGTTGCCAGCCATCTGTTGTTTGCCCCTCCCCCGTG
CCTTCCTTGACCCTGGAAGGTGCCACTCCCACTGTCCTTTCCTAATAAAATGAGGAAATTGCATCGCATT
GTCTGAGTAGGTGTCATTCTATTCTGGGGGGTGGGGTGGGGCAGGACAGCAAGGGGGAGGATTGGGAAGA
CAATAGCAGGCATGCTGGGGATGCGGTGGGCTCTATGGCTTCTGAGGCGGAAAGAACCAGCTGGGGCTCT
AGGGGGTATCCCC
[124 nt withheld, positions 2394-2517]
C
[91 nt withheld, positions 2519-2609]
A
[49 nt withheld, positions 2611-2659]
CCTTTGACGTTGGAGTCCACGTTCTTT
[37 nt withheld, positions 2687-2723]
ACCCTATCTCGGTCTATTCTTTTGATTTATAAGGGATTTTGCCGATTTCGGCCTATTGGTTAAAAAATGA
GCTGATTTAACAAAAATTTAACGCGAATTAATTCTGTGGAATGTGTGTCAGTTAGGGTGTGGAAAGTCCC
CAGGCTCCCCAGCAGGCAGAAGTATGCAAAGCATGCATCTCAATTAGTCAGCAACCAGGTGTGGAAAGTC
CCCAGGCTCCCCAGCAGGCAGAAGTATGCAAAGCATGCATCTCAATTAGTCAGCAACCATAGTCCCGCCC
CTAACTCCGCCCATCCCGCCCCTAACTCCGCCCAGTTCCGCCCATTCTCCGCCCCATGGCTGACTAATTT
TTTTTATTTATGCAGAGGCCGAGGCCGCCTCTGCCTCTGAGCTATTCCAGAAGTAGTGAGGAGGCTTTTT
TGGAGGCCTAGGCTTTTGCAAAAAGCTCCCGGGAGCTTGTATATCCATTTTCGGATCTGATCAAGAGACA
GGATGAGGATCGTTTCGCATGATTGAACAAGATGGATTGCACGCAGGTTCTCCGGCCGCTTGGGTGGAGA
GGCTATTCGGCTATGACTGGGCACAACAGACAATCGGCTGCTCTGATGCCGCCGTGTTCCGGCTGTCAGC
GCAGGGGCGCCCGGTTCTTTTTGTCAAGACCGACCTGTCCGGTGCCCTGAATGAACTGCAGGACGAGGCA
GCGCGGCTATCGTGGCTGGCCACGACGGGCGTTCCTTGCGCAGCTGTGCTCGACGTTGTCACTGAAGCGG
GAAGGGACTGGCTGCTATTGGGCGAAGTGCCGGGGCAGGATCTCCTGTCATCTCACCTTGCTCCTGCCGA
GAAAGTATCCATCATGGCTGATGCAATGCGGCGGCTGCATACGCTTGATCCGGCTACCTGCCCATTCGAC
CACCAAGCGAAACATCGCATCGAGCGAGCACGTACTCGGATGGAAGCCGGTCTTGTCGATCAGGATGATC
TGGACGAAGAGCATCAGGGGCTCGCGCCAGCCGAACTGTTCGCCAGGCTCAAGGCGCGCATGCCCGACGG
CGAGGATCTCGTCGTGACCCATGGCGATGCCTGCTTGCCGAATATCATGGTGGAAAATGGCCGCTTTTCT
GGATTCATCGACTGTGGCCGGCTGGGTGTGGCGGACCGCTATCAGGACATAGCGTTGGCTACCCGTGATA
TTGCTGAAGAGCTTGGCGGCGAATGGGCTGACCGCTTCCTCGTGCTTTACGGTATCGCCGCTCCCGATTC
GCAGCGCATCGCCTTCTATCGCCTTCTTGACGAGTTCTTCTGAGCGGGACTCTGGGGTTCGAAATGACCG
ACCAAGCGACGCCCAACCTGCCATCACGAGATTTCGATTCCACCGCCGCCTTCTATGAAAGGTTGGGCTT
CGGAATCGTTTTCCGGGACGCCGGCTGGATGATCCTCCAGCGCGGGGATCTCATGCTGGAGTTCTTCGCC
CACCCCAACTTGTTTATTGCAGCTTATAATGGTTACAAATAAAGCAATAGCATCACAAATTTCACAAATA
AAGCATTTTTTTCACTGCATTCTAGTTGTGGTTTGTCCAAACTCATCAATGTATCTTATCATGTCTGTAT
ACCGTCGACCTCTAGCTAGAGCTTGGCGTAATCATGGTCATAGCTGTTTCCTGTGTGAAATTGTTATCCG
CTCACAATTCCACACAACATACGAGCCGGAAGCATAAAGTGTAAAGCCTGGGGTGCCTAATGAGTGAGCT
AACTCACATTAATTGCGTTGCGCTCACTGCCCGCTTTCCAGTCGGGAAACCTGTCGTGCCAGCTGCATTA
ATGAATCGGCCAACGCGCGGGGAGAGGCGGTTTGCGTATTGGGCGCTCTTCCGCTTCCTCGCTCACTGAC
TCGCTGCGCTCGGTCGTTCGGCTGCGGCGAGCGGTATCAGCTCACTCAAAGGCGGTAATACGGTTATCCA
CAGAATCAGGGGATAACGCAGGAAAGAACATGTGAGCAAAAGGCCAGCAAAAGGCCAGGAACCGTAAAAA
GGCCGCGTTGCTGGCGTTTTTCCATAGGCTCCGCCCCCCTGACGAGCATCACAAAAATCGACGCTCAAGT
CAGAGGTGGCGAAACCCGACAGGACTATAAAGATACCAGGCGTTTCCCCCTGGAAGCTCCCTCGTGCGCT
CTCCTGTTCCGACCCTGCCGCTTACCGGATACCTGTCCGCCTTTCTCCCTTCGGGAAGCGTGGCGCTTTC
TCATAGCTCACGCTGTAGGTATCTCAGTTCGGTGTAGGTCGTTCGCTCCAAGCTGGGCTGTGTGCACGAA
CCCCCCGTTCAGCCCGACCGCTGCGCCTTATCCGGTAACTATCGTCTTGAGTCCAACCCGGTAAGACACG
ACTTATCGCCACTGGCAGCAGCCACTGGTAACAGGATTAGCAGAGCGAGGTATGTAGGCGGTGCTACAGA
GTTCTTGAAGTGGTGGCCTAACTACGGCTACACTAGAAGAACAGTATTTGGTATCTGCGCTCTGCTGAAG
CCAGTTACCTTCGGAAAAAGAGTTGGTAGCTCTTGATCCGGCAAACAAACCACCGCTGGTAGCGGTGGTT
TTTTTGTTTGCAAGCAGCAGATTACGCGCAGAAAAAAAGGATCTCAAGAAGATCCTTTGATCTTTTCTAC
GGGGTCTGACGCTCAGTGGAACGAAAACTCACGTTAAGGGATTTTGGTCATGAGATTATCAAAAAGGATC
TTCACCTAGATCCTTTTAAATTAAAAATGAAGTTTTAAATCAATCTAAAGTATATATGAGTAAACTTGGT
CTGACAGTTACCAATGCTTAATCAGTGAGGCACCTATCTCAGCGATCTGTCTATTTCGTTCATCCATAGT
TGCCTGACTCCCCGTCGTGTAGATAACTACGATACGGGAGGGCTTACCATCTGGCCCCAGTGCTGCAATG
ATACCGCGAGACCCACGCTCACCGGCTCCAGATTTATCAGCAATAAACCAGCCAGCCGGAAGGGCCGAGC
GCAGAAGTGGTCCTGCAACTTTATCCGCCTCCATCCAGTCTATTAATTGTTGCCGGGAAGCTAGAGTAAG
TAGTTCGCCAGTTAATAGTTTGCGCAACGTTGTTGCCATTGCTACAGGCATCGTGGTGTCACGCTCGTCG
TTTGGTATGGCTTCATTCAGCTCCGGTTCCCAACGATCAAGGCGAGTTACATGATCCCCCATGTTGTGCA
AAAAAGCGGTTAGCTCCTTCGGTCCTCCGATCGTTGTCAGAAGTAAGTTGGCCGCAGTGTTATCACTCAT
GGTTATGGCAGCACTGCATAATTCTCTTACTGTCATGCCATCCGTAAGATGCTTTTCTGTGACTGGTGAG
TACTCAACCAAGTCATTCTGAGAATAGTGTATGCGGCGACCGAGTTGCTCTTGCCCGGCGTCAATACGGG
ATAATACCGCGCCACATAGCAGAACTTTAAAAGTGCTCATCATTGGAAAACGTTCTTCGGGGCGAAAACT
CTCAAGGATCTTACCGCTGTTGAGATCCAGTTCGATGTAACCCACTCGTGCACCCAACTGATCTTCAGCA
TCTTTTACTTTCACCAGCGTTTCTGGGTGAGCAAAAACAGGAAGGCAAAATGCCGCAAAAAAGGGAATAA
GGGCGACACGGAAATGTTGAATACTCATACTCTTCCTTTTTCAATATTATTGAAGCATTTATCAGGGTTA
TTGTCTCATGAGCGGATACATATTTGAATGTATTTAGAAAAATAAACAAATAGGGGTTCCGCGCACATTT
CCCCGAAAAGTGCCACCTGA
